Addgene plasmid #161348: pDONR221-SLC5A5_STOP
Purpose: Gateway entry clone with codon-optimized ORF sequence for subcloning into custom expression vectors. Contains a STOP codon at the end of the codon-optimized ORF sequence.
Depositing lab: RESOLUTE Consortium & Giulio Superti-Furga. Depositing organization: CeMM Research Center for Molecular Medicine. Publication: The RESOLUTE consortium: unlocking SLC transporters for drug discovery. Superti-Furga G, Lackner D, Wiedmer T, Ingles-Prieto A, Barbosa B, Girardi E, Goldmann U, Gurtl B, Klavins K, Klimek C, Lindinger S, Lineiro-Retes E, Muller AC, Onstein S, Redinger G, Reil D, Sedlyarov V, Wolf G, Crawford M, Everley R, ... Steppan CM. Nat Rev Drug Discov. 2020 Jul;19(7):429-430. doi: 10.1038/d41573-020-00056-6. PubMed 32265506.
Backbone
  Vector backbone: pDONR221
  Backbone manufacturer: ThermoFisher Scientific
  Backbone size w/o insert (bp): 2550
  Vector type: Mammalian Expression
Growth in bacteria
  Bacterial resistance: Kanamycin, 50 μg/mL
  Growth temperature: 37°C
  Growth strain: NEB Stable
  Copy number: High Copy
Gene/Insert
  Gene/Insert name: SLC5A5 (alt name: NIS)
  Species: H. sapiens (human)
  Insert size (bp): 1932
  Entrez Gene: SLC5A5 (a.k.a. NIS, TDH1)
  Cloning method: Gateway Cloning
  Sequencing primers: 5′ M13-fwd; 3′ M13-rev
Terms and licenses: Academic/Nonprofit Terms; Industry Terms
Depositor comments: This plasmid contains a STOP codon at the end of the codon-optimized ORF. For the version of this plasmid that does not contain a STOP codon, please see Addgene plasmid 132182 For more information on the full Resolute plasmid collection, please see www.addgene.org/depositor-collections/re-solute/. Please provide your feedback on this plasmid to the RESOLUTE consortium by filling out their RESOLUTE repository feedback form: https://forms.office.com/Pages/ResponsePage.aspx?id=0e05yklzmkS7rjFGQL4N7z4feCLQvEJAmVcOCM_u885UN1JJRko0Ukg4TVQwNTZLOUxPQVJWT1NHUCQlQCN0PWcu
How to cite: pDONR221-SLC5A5_STOP was a gift from RESOLUTE Consortium & Giulio Superti-Furga (Addgene plasmid # 161348 ; http://n2t.net/addgene:161348 ; RRID:Addgene_161348)
