[The description below was written by a language model from this plasmid's Addgene catalogue record and pLannotate feature annotations shown in this document.]
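Description:
pDONR221-SLC5A5_STOP is a Gateway entry clone built on the pDONR221 backbone, carrying a codon-optimized open reading frame for human SLC5A5, the sodium/iodide symporter (NIS) that mediates iodide uptake in the thyroid gland. The sequenced plasmid is about 4.5 kb. It is propagated in E. coli from a high-copy ColE1/pUC-type origin and selected with kanamycin through an aminoglycoside phosphotransferase (KanR) gene. Although the repository lists the vector type as mammalian expression, the feature table shows no eukaryotic promoter or polyadenylation signal. The plasmid is therefore a shuttle or donor clone rather than an expression construct in its own right.

The roughly 1.9 kb SLC5A5 coding sequence sits between attL1 and attL2, the recombination sites used in the Gateway LR reaction. This allows the ORF to be transferred directionally, in a defined orientation and reading frame, into any attR-containing destination vector that supplies the desired promoter, tags and selection markers. Because this version ends in a native-style STOP codon, it suits untagged expression or N-terminal fusions. C-terminal tags encoded by a destination vector would not be translated, and the depositor notes that a companion clone without the stop codon exists for that purpose. Other backbone elements include rrnB T1 and T2 terminators upstream of the cassette, which insulate the insert from read-through transcription. A T7 promoter lies just outside attL2 and points back toward the insert, and there are short residual lacI and lacZα fragments. M13 forward and reverse primer sites are listed for sequencing the insert. The plasmid belongs to a consortium collection of solute carrier (SLC) transporter clones intended for transporter research and drug discovery.
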