Features (pLannotate 1.2.2; 10 found; start..end, strand, type, name):
      1..100     +  protein_bind   attL1: mutant version of attL; recombination site for the Gateway® LR reaction LR Clonase™
    106..2034    +  CDS            SLC5A5: SC5A5_HUMAN - Also known as NIS. Experimental evidence at protein level: Swiss-Prot protein existence level 1. Mediates iodide uptake in the thyroid gland. From Homo sapiens (Human).
   2039..2138    -  protein_bind   attL2: mutant version of attL; recombination site for the Gateway® LR reaction LR Clonase™
   2156..2174    -  promoter       T7 promoter: promoter for bacteriophage T7 RNA polymerase
   2308..3117    +  CDS            KanR: aminoglycoside phosphotransferase; aph(3')-Ia; confers resistance to kanamycin in bacteria or G418 (Geneticin®) in eukaryotes
   3264..3852    +  rep_origin     ori: high-copy-number ColE1/pMB1/pBR322/pUC origin of replication
   4035..4127    +  CDS            lacI (fragment): lac repressor; lacI; The lac repressor binds to the lac operator to inhibit transcription in E. coli. This inhibition can be relieved by adding lactose or isopropyl-β-D-thiogalactopyranoside (IPTG).
   4182..4209    -  terminator     rrnB T2 terminator: transcription terminator T2 from the E. coli rrnB gene
   4341..4384    +  terminator     rrnB T1 terminator: Escherichia coli rrnB; transcription terminator T1 from the E. coli rrnB gene
   4431..4467    -  CDS            lacZα (fragment): LacZα fragment of β-galactosidase; lacZ fragment
>Addgene plasmid #161348 | pDONR221-SLC5A5_STOP | addgene full sequence | sequence record 376747 | Addgene NGS Result
CAAATAATGATTTTATTTTGACTGATAGTGACCTGTTCGTTGCAACACATTGATGAGCAATGCTTTTTTA
TAATGCCAACTTTGTACAAAAAAGCAGGCTCCACCATGGAGGCCGTGGAGACAGGAGAGAGGCCCACCTT
CGGCGCATGGGACTACGGCGTGTTTGCCCTGATGCTGCTGGTGTCCACAGGCATCGGACTGTGGGTGGGA
CTGGCAAGAGGAGGCCAGAGGTCTGCCGAGGATTTCTTTACCGGAGGCCGGAGACTGGCCGCCCTGCCTG
TGGGCCTGTCCCTGTCTGCCAGCTTCATGAGCGCCGTGCAGGTGCTGGGAGTGCCATCCGAGGCATACCG
CTATGGCCTGAAGTTTCTGTGGATGTGCCTGGGCCAGCTGCTGAATTCCGTGCTGACAGCCCTGCTGTTC
ATGCCAGTGTTTTACCGGCTGGGCCTGACCTCCACATACGAGTATCTGGAGATGAGGTTCTCTAGGGCCG
TGCGGCTGTGCGGCACCCTGCAGTATATCGTGGCCACAATGCTGTACACCGGCATCGTGATCTATGCCCC
CGCCCTGATCCTGAACCAGGTGACAGGCCTGGACATCTGGGCCAGCCTGCTGTCCACCGGCATCATCTGC
ACCTTTTACACAGCAGTGGGAGGAATGAAGGCAGTGGTGTGGACAGACGTGTTCCAGGTGGTGGTCATGC
TGTCCGGATTTTGGGTGGTGCTGGCAAGGGGCGTGATGCTGGTGGGAGGACCCCGGCAGGTGCTGACCCT
GGCCCAGAACCACAGCAGAATCAATCTGATGGACTTCAACCCTGATCCAAGGTCCCGCTATACCTTCTGG
ACATTTGTGGTGGGCGGCACACTGGTGTGGCTGAGCATGTACGGCGTGAATCAGGCACAGGTGCAGCGGT
ACGTGGCATGTCGGACCGAGAAGCAGGCCAAGCTGGCCCTGCTGATCAACCAAGTGGGCCTGTTTCTGAT
CGTGAGCTCCGCCGCCTGCTGTGGCATCGTGATGTTCGTGTTTTACACCGACTGCGATCCTCTGCTGCTG
GGCAGAATCTCCGCCCCCGACCAGTATATGCCTCTGCTGGTGCTGGACATCTTCGAGGATCTGCCAGGAG
TGCCTGGACTGTTTCTGGCATGTGCCTACTCTGGCACCCTGAGCACAGCCTCCACCTCTATCAATGCCAT
GGCCGCCGTGACCGTGGAGGATCTGATCAAGCCTCGGCTGAGAAGCCTGGCCCCAAGGAAGCTGGTCATC
ATCTCCAAGGGCCTGTCTCTGATCTATGGATCCGCCTGCCTGACAGTGGCCGCCCTGTCTAGCCTGCTGG
GAGGAGGCGTGCTGCAGGGCTCCTTCACCGTGATGGGCGTGATCTCTGGACCTCTGCTGGGAGCCTTCAT
CCTGGGAATGTTTCTGCCAGCCTGTAACACCCCAGGCGTGCTGGCAGGACTGGGAGCAGGCCTGGCCCTG
TCTCTGTGGGTGGCCCTGGGAGCCACACTGTACCCACCTAGCGAGCAGACCATGAGAGTGCTGCCATCCT
CTGCCGCAAGATGCGTGGCCCTGAGCGTGAATGCATCCGGACTGCTGGACCCAGCCCTGCTGCCAGCCAA
CGATAGCTCCAGAGCCCCATCTAGCGGAATGGACGCAAGCAGGCCCGCCCTGGCCGATTCTTTCTACGCC
ATCAGCTATCTGTACTATGGCGCCCTGGGCACCCTGACCACAGTGCTGTGCGGCGCCCTGATCTCTTGTC
TGACAGGACCAACCAAGCGCAGCACACTGGCACCTGGACTGCTGTGGTGGGACCTGGCAAGGCAGACCGC
ATCTGTGGCACCAAAGGAGGAGGTGGCCATCCTGGACGATAATCTGGTGAAGGGCCCTGAGGAGCTGCCA
ACAGGCAATAAGAAGCCACCCGGCTTTCTGCCCACCAACGAGGATAGACTGTTCTTTCTGGGACAGAAGG
AGCTGGAGGGAGCAGGAAGCTGGACACCTTGCGTGGGACACGACGGAGGAAGGGATCAGCAGGAGACCAA
CCTGTAAGACCCAGCTTTCTTGTACAAAGTTGGCATTATAAGAAAGCATTGCTTATCAATTTGTTGCAAC
GAACAGGTCACTATCAGTCAAAATAAAATCATTATTTGCCATCCAGCTGATATCCCCTATAGTGAGTCGT
ATTACATGGTCATAGCTGTTTCCTGGCAGCTCTGGCCCGTGTCTCAAAATCTCTGATGTTACATTGCACA
AGATAAAAATATATCATCATGAACAATAAAACTGTCTGCTTACATAAACAGTAATACAAGGGGTGTTATG
AGCCATATTCAACGGGAAACGTCGAGGCCGCGATTAAATTCCAACATGGATGCTGATTTATATGGGTATA
AATGGGCTCGCGATAATGTCGGGCAATCAGGTGCGACAATCTATCGCTTGTATGGGAAGCCCGATGCGCC
AGAGTTGTTTCTGAAACATGGCAAAGGTAGCGTTGCCAATGATGTTACAGATGAGATGGTCAGACTAAAC
TGGCTGACGGAATTTATGCCTCTTCCGACCATCAAGCATTTTATCCGTACTCCTGATGATGCATGGTTAC
TCACCACTGCGATCCCCGGAAAAACAGCATTCCAGGTATTAGAAGAATATCCTGATTCAGGTGAAAATAT
TGTTGATGCGCTGGCAGTGTTCCTGCGCCGGTTGCATTCGATTCCTGTTTGTAATTGTCCTTTTAACAGC
GATCGCGTATTTCGTCTCGCTCAGGCGCAATCACGAATGAATAACGGTTTGGTTGATGCGAGTGATTTTG
ATGACGAGCGTAATGGCTGGCCTGTTGAACAAGTCTGGAAAGAAATGCATAAACTTTTGCCATTCTCACC
GGATTCAGTCGTCACTCATGGTGATTTCTCACTTGATAACCTTATTTTTGACGAGGGGAAATTAATAGGT
TGTATTGATGTTGGACGAGTCGGAATCGCAGACCGATACCAGGATCTTGCCATCCTATGGAACTGCCTCG
GTGAGTTTTCTCCTTCATTACAGAAACGGCTTTTTCAAAAATATGGTATTGATAATCCTGATATGAATAA
ATTGCAGTTTCATTTGATGCTCGATGAGTTTTTCTAATCAGAATTGGTTAATTGGTTGTAACACTGGCAG
AGCATTACGCTGACTTGACGGGACGGCGCAAGCTCATGACCAAAATCCCTTAACGTGAGTTACGCGTCGT
TCCACTGAGCGTCAGACCCCGTAGAAAAGATCAAAGGATCTTCTTGAGATCCTTTTTTTCTGCGCGTAAT
CTGCTGCTTGCAAACAAAAAAACCACCGCTACCAGCGGTGGTTTGTTTGCCGGATCAAGAGCTACCAACT
CTTTTTCCGAAGGTAACTGGCTTCAGCAGAGCGCAGATACCAAATACTGTTCTTCTAGTGTAGCCGTAGT
TAGGCCACCACTTCAAGAACTCTGTAGCACCGCCTACATACCTCGCTCTGCTAATCCTGTTACCAGTGGC
TGCTGCCAGTGGCGATAAGTCGTGTCTTACCGGGTTGGACTCAAGACGATAGTTACCGGATAAGGCGCAG
CGGTCGGGCTGAACGGGGGGTTCGTGCACACAGCCCAGCTTGGAGCGAACGACCTACACCGAACTGAGAT
ACCTACAGCGTGAGCTATGAGAAAGCGCCACGCTTCCCGAAGGGAGAAAGGCGGACAGGTATCCGGTAAG
CGGCAGGGTCGGAACAGGAGAGCGCACGAGGGAGCTTCCAGGGGGAAACGCCTGGTATCTTTATAGTCCT
GTCGGGTTTCGCCACCTCTGACTTGAGCGTCGATTTTTGTGATGCTCGTCAGGGGGGCGGAGCCTATGGA
AAAACGCCAGCAACGCGGCCTTTTTACGGTTCCTGGCCTTTTGCTGGCCTTTTGCTCACATGTTCTTTCC
TGCGTTATCCCCTGATTCTGTGGATAACCGTATTACCGCCTTTGAGTGAGCTGATACCGCTCGCCGCAGC
CGAACGACCGAGCGCAGCGAGTCAGTGAGCGAGGAAGCGGAAGAGCGCCCAATACGCAAACCGCCTCTCC
CCGCGCGTTGGCCGATTCATTAATGCAGCTGGCACGACAGGTTTCCCGACTGGAAAGCGGGCAGTGAGCG
CAACGCAATTAATACGCGTACCGCTAGCCAGGAAGAGTTTGTAGAAACGCAAAAAGGCCATCCGTCAGGA
TGGCCTTCTGCTTAGTTTGATGCCTGGCAGTTTATGGCGGGCGTCCTGCCCGCCACCCTCCGGGCCGTTG
CTTCACAACGTTCAAATCCGCTCCCGGCGGATTTGTCCTACTCAGGAGAGCGTTCACCGACAAACAACAG
ATAAAACGAAAGGCCCAGTCTTCCGACTGAGCCTTTCGTTTTATTTGATGCCTGGCAGTTCCCTACTCTC
GCGTTAACGCTAGCATGGATGTTTTCCCAGTCACGACGTTGTAAAACGACGGCCAGTCTTAAGCTCGGGC
CC
