>Addgene plasmid #161348 | pDONR221-SLC5A5_STOP | depositor partial sequence | sequence record 312631 | Codon-optimized ORF of SLC5A5
ATGGAGGCCGTGGAGACAGGAGAGAGGCCCACCTTCGGCGCATGGGACTACGGCGTGTTTGCCCTGATGC
TGCTGGTGTCCACAGGCATCGGACTGTGGGTGGGACTGGCAAGAGGAGGCCAGAGGTCTGCCGAGGATTT
CTTTACCGGAGGCCGGAGACTGGCCGCCCTGCCTGTGGGCCTGTCCCTGTCTGCCAGCTTCATGAGCGCC
GTGCAGGTGCTGGGAGTGCCATCCGAGGCATACCGCTATGGCCTGAAGTTTCTGTGGATGTGCCTGGGCC
AGCTGCTGAATTCCGTGCTGACAGCCCTGCTGTTCATGCCAGTGTTTTACCGGCTGGGCCTGACCTCCAC
ATACGAGTATCTGGAGATGAGGTTCTCTAGGGCCGTGCGGCTGTGCGGCACCCTGCAGTATATCGTGGCC
ACAATGCTGTACACCGGCATCGTGATCTATGCCCCCGCCCTGATCCTGAACCAGGTGACAGGCCTGGACA
TCTGGGCCAGCCTGCTGTCCACCGGCATCATCTGCACCTTTTACACAGCAGTGGGAGGAATGAAGGCAGT
GGTGTGGACAGACGTGTTCCAGGTGGTGGTCATGCTGTCCGGATTTTGGGTGGTGCTGGCAAGGGGCGTG
ATGCTGGTGGGAGGACCCCGGCAGGTGCTGACCCTGGCCCAGAACCACAGCAGAATCAATCTGATGGACT
TCAACCCTGATCCAAGGTCCCGCTATACCTTCTGGACATTTGTGGTGGGCGGCACACTGGTGTGGCTGAG
CATGTACGGCGTGAATCAGGCACAGGTGCAGCGGTACGTGGCATGTCGGACCGAGAAGCAGGCCAAGCTG
GCCCTGCTGATCAACCAAGTGGGCCTGTTTCTGATCGTGAGCTCCGCCGCCTGCTGTGGCATCGTGATGT
TCGTGTTTTACACCGACTGCGATCCTCTGCTGCTGGGCAGAATCTCCGCCCCCGACCAGTATATGCCTCT
GCTGGTGCTGGACATCTTCGAGGATCTGCCAGGAGTGCCTGGACTGTTTCTGGCATGTGCCTACTCTGGC
ACCCTGAGCACAGCCTCCACCTCTATCAATGCCATGGCCGCCGTGACCGTGGAGGATCTGATCAAGCCTC
GGCTGAGAAGCCTGGCCCCAAGGAAGCTGGTCATCATCTCCAAGGGCCTGTCTCTGATCTATGGATCCGC
CTGCCTGACAGTGGCCGCCCTGTCTAGCCTGCTGGGAGGAGGCGTGCTGCAGGGCTCCTTCACCGTGATG
GGCGTGATCTCTGGACCTCTGCTGGGAGCCTTCATCCTGGGAATGTTTCTGCCAGCCTGTAACACCCCAG
GCGTGCTGGCAGGACTGGGAGCAGGCCTGGCCCTGTCTCTGTGGGTGGCCCTGGGAGCCACACTGTACCC
ACCTAGCGAGCAGACCATGAGAGTGCTGCCATCCTCTGCCGCAAGATGCGTGGCCCTGAGCGTGAATGCA
TCCGGACTGCTGGACCCAGCCCTGCTGCCAGCCAACGATAGCTCCAGAGCCCCATCTAGCGGAATGGACG
CAAGCAGGCCCGCCCTGGCCGATTCTTTCTACGCCATCAGCTATCTGTACTATGGCGCCCTGGGCACCCT
GACCACAGTGCTGTGCGGCGCCCTGATCTCTTGTCTGACAGGACCAACCAAGCGCAGCACACTGGCACCT
GGACTGCTGTGGTGGGACCTGGCAAGGCAGACCGCATCTGTGGCACCAAAGGAGGAGGTGGCCATCCTGG
ACGATAATCTGGTGAAGGGCCCTGAGGAGCTGCCAACAGGCAATAAGAAGCCACCCGGCTTTCTGCCCAC
CAACGAGGATAGACTGTTCTTTCTGGGACAGAAGGAGCTGGAGGGAGCAGGAAGCTGGACACCTTGCGTG
GGACACGACGGAGGAAGGGATCAGCAGGAGACCAACCTGTAA
